>Addgene plasmid #118623 | V5-ERG | addgene full sequence | sequence record 229753 | Addgene NGS Result
ATGAGGCCCTTTCGTCTTCACTCGAGGTGCCCGTCAGTGGGCAGAGCGCACATCGCCCACAGTCCCCGAG
AAGTTGGGGGGAGGGGTCGGCAATTGAACCGGTGCCTAGAGAAGGTGGCGCGGGGTAAACTGGGAAAGTG
ATGTCGTGTACTGGCTCCGCCTTTTTCCCGAGGGTGGGGGAGAACCGTATATAAGTGCAGTAGTCGCCGT
GAACGTTCTTTTTCGCAACGGGTTTGCCGCCAGAACACAGGTAAGTGCCGTGTGTGGTTCCCGCGGGCCT
GGCCTCTTTACGGGTTATGGCCCTTGCGTGCCTTGAATTACTTCCACCTGGCTGCAGTACGTGATTCTTG
ATCCCGAGCTTCGGGTTGGAAGTGGGTGGGAGAGTTCGAGGCCTTGCGCTTAAGGAGCCCCTTCGCCTCG
TGCTTGAGTTGAGGCCTGGCCTGGGCGCTGGGGCCGCCGCGTGCGAATCTGGTGGCACCTTCGCGCCTGT
CTCGCTGCTTTCGATAAGTCTCTAGCCATTTAAAATTTTTGATGACCTGCTGCGACGCTTTTTTTCTGGC
AAGATAGTCTTGTAAATGCGGGCCAAGATCTGCACACTGGTATTTCGGTTTTTGGGGCCGCGGGCGGCGA
CGGGGCCCGTGCGTCCCAGCGCACATGTTCGGCGAGGCGGGGCCTGCGAGCGCGGCCACCGAGAATCGGA
CGGGGGTAGTCTCAAGCTGGCCGGCCTGCTCTGGTGCCTGGCCTCGCGCCGCCGTGTATCGCCCCGCCCT
GGGCGGCAAGGCTGGCCCGGTCGGCACCAGTTGCGTGAGCGGAAAGATGGCCGCTTCCCGGCCCTGCTGC
AGGGAGCTCAAAATGGAGGACGCGGCGCTCGGGAGAGCGGGCGGGTGAGTCACCCACACAAAGGAAAAGG
GCCTTTCCGTCCTCAGCCGTCGCTTCATGTGACTCCACGGAGTACCGGGCGCCGTCCAGGCACCTCGATT
AGTTCTCGAGCTTTTGGAGTACGTCGTCTTTAGGTTGGGGGGAGGGGTTTTATGCGATGGAGTTTCCCCA
CACTGAGTGGGTGGAGACTGAAGTTAGGCCAGCTTGGCACTTGATGTAATTCTCCTTGGAATTTGCCCTT
TTTGAGTTTGGATCTTGGTTCATTCTCAAGCCTCAGACAGTGGTTCAAAGTTTTTTTCTTCCATTTCAGG
TGTCGTGAGGATCCGCGGCCGCGCCACCATGGGTAAGCCTATCCCTAACCCTCTCCTCGGTCTCGATTCT
ACGACAGAGATGACCGCGTCCTCCTCCAGCGACTATGGACAGACTTCCAAGATGAGCCCACGCGTCCCTC
AGCAGGATTGGCTGTCTCAACCCCCAGCCAGGGTCACCATCAAAATGGAATGTAACCCTAGCCAGGTGAA
TGGCTCAAGGAACTCTCCTGATGAATGCAGTGTGGCCAAAGGCGGGAAGATGGTGGGCAGCCCAGACACC
GTTGGGATGAACTACGGCAGCTACATGGAGGAGAAGCACATGCCACCCCCAAACATGACCACGAACGAGC
GCAGAGTTATCGTGCCAGCAGATCCTACGCTATGGAGTACAGACCATGTGCGGCAGTGGCTGGAGTGGGC
GGTGAAAGAATATGGCCTTCCAGACGTCAACATCTTGTTATTCCAGAACATCGATGGGAAGGAACTGTGC
AAGATGACCAAGGACGACTTCCAGAGGCTCACCCCCAGCTACAATGCCGACATCCTTCTCTCACATCTCC
ACTACCTCAGAGAGACTCCTCTTCCACATTTGACTTCAGATGATGTTGATAAAGCCTTACAAAACTCTCC
ACGGTTAATGCATGCTAGAAACACAGGGGGTGCAGCTTTTATTTTCCCAAATACTTCAGTATATCCTGAA
GCTACGCAAAGAATTACAACTAGGCCAGATTTACCATATGAGCCCCCCAGGAGATCAGCCTGGACCGGTC
ACGGCCACCCCACGCCCCAGTCGAAAGCTGCTCAACCATCTCCTTCCACAGTGCCCAAAACTGAAGACCA
GCGTCCTCAGTTAGATCCTTATCAGATTCTTGGACCAACAAGTAGCCGCCTTGCAAATCCAGGCAGTGGC
CAGATCCAGCTTTGGCAGTTCCTCCTGGAGCTCCTGTCGGACAGCTCCAACTCCAGCTGCATCACCTGGG
AAGGCACCAACGGGGAGTTCAAGATGACGGATCCCGACGAGGTGGCCCGGCGCTGGGGAGAGCGGAAGAG
CAAACCCAACATGAACTACGATAAGCTCAGCCGCGCCCTCCGTTACTACTATGACAAGAACATCATGACC
AAGGTCCATGGGAAGCGCTACGCCTACAAGTTCGACTTCCACGGGATCGCCCAGGCCCTCCAGCCCCACC
CCCCGGAGTCATCTCTGTACAAGTACCCCTCAGACCTCCCGTACATGGGCTCCTATCACGCCCACCCACA
GAAGATGAACTTTGTGGCGCCCCACCCTCCAGCCCTCCCCGTGACATCTTCCAGTTTTTTTGCTGCCCCA
AACCCATACTGGAATTCACCAACTGGGGGTATATACCCCAACACTAGGCTCCCCACCAGCCATATGCCTT
CTCATCTGGGCACTTACTACTAAGCGGCCGCGCCGGCTCTAGATCGCGAACGCGTGAATTCTACCGGGTA
GGGGAGGCGCTTTTCCCAAGGCAGTCTGGAGCATGCGCTTTAGCAGCCCCGCTGGGCACTTGGCGCTACA
CAAGTGGCCTCTGGCCTCGCACACATTCCACATCCACCGGTAGGCGCCAACCGGCTCCGTTCTTTGGTGG
CCCCTTCGCGCCACCTTCTACTCCTCCCCTAGTCAGGAAGTTCCCCCCCGCCCCGCAGCTCGCGTCGTGC
AGGACGTGACAAATGGAAGTAGCACGTCTCACTAGTCTCGTGCAGATGGACAGCACCGCTGAGCAATGGA
AGCGGGTAGGCCTTTGGGGCAGCGGCCAATAGCAGCTTTGCTCCTTCGCTTTCTGGGCTCAGAGGCTGGG
AAGGGGTGGGTCCGGGGGCGGGCTCAGGGGCGGGCTCAGGGGCGGGGCGGGCGCCCGAAGGTCCTCCGGA
GGCCCGGCATTCTGCACGCTTCAAAAGCGCACGTCTGCCGCGCTGTTCTCCTCTTCCTCATCTCCGGGCC
TTTCGACCTGCAGCCCAAGCTTCCTAGGACCATGGCCAAGCCTTTGTCTCAAGAAGAATCCACCCTCATT
GAAAGAGCAACGGCTACAATCAACAGCATCCCCATCTCTGAAGACTACAGCGTCGCCAGCGCAGCTCTCT
CTAGCGACGGCCGCATCTTCACTGGTGTCAATGTATATCATTTTACTGGGGGACCTTGTGCAGAACTCGT
GGTGCTGGGCACTGCTGCTGCTGCGGCAGCTGGCAACCTGACTTGTATCGTCGCGATCGGAAATGAGAAC
AGGGGCATCTTGAGCCCCTGCGGACGGTGCCGACAGGTGCTTCTCGATCTGCATCCTGGGATCAAAGCCA
TAGTGAAGGACAGTGATGGACAGCCGACGGCAGTTGGGATTCGTGAATTGCTGCCCTCTGGTTATGTGTG
GGAGGGCTAACCCGGGCGGGGCGCGTCTGGAACAATCAACCTCTGGATTACAAAATTTGTGAAAGATTGA
CTGGTATTCTTAACTATGTTGCTCCTTTTACGCTATGTGGATACGCTGCTTTAATGCCTTTGTATCATGC
TATTGCTTCCCGTATGGCTTTCATTTTCTCCTCCTTGTATAAATCCTGGTTGCTGTCTCTTTATGAGGAG
TTGTGGCCCGTTGTCAGGCAACGTGGCGTGGTGTGCACTGTGTTTGCTGACGCAACCCCCACTGGTTGGG
GCATTGCCACCACCTGTCAGCTCCTTTCCGGGACTTTCGCTTTCCCCCTCCCTATTGCCACGGCGGAACT
CATCGCCGCCTGCCTTGCCCGCTGCTGGACAGGGGCTCGGCTGTTGGGCACTGACAATTCCGTGGTGTTG
TCGGGGAAGCTGACGTCCTTTCCATGGCTGCTCGCCTGTGTTGCCACCTGGATTCTGCGCGGGACGTCCT
TCTGCTACGTCCCTTCGGCCCTCAATCCAGCGGACCTTCCTTCCCGCGGCCTGCTGCCGGCTCTGCGGCC
TCTTCCGCGTCTTCGCCTTCGCCCTCAGACGAGTCGGATCTCCCTTTGGGCCGCCTCCCCGCCTGGAATT
AATTCTGCAGTCGAGACCTAGAAAAACATGGAGCAATCACAAGTAGCAATACAGCAGCTACCAATGCTGA
TTGTGCCTGGCTAGAAGCACAAGAGGAGGAGGAGGTGGGTTTTCCAGTCACACCTCAGGTACCTTTAAGA
CCAATGACTTACAAGGCAGCTGTAGATCTTAGCCACTTTTTAAAAGAAAAGAGGGGACTGGAAGGGCTAA
TTCACTCCCAACGAAGACAAGATATCCTTGATCTGTGGATCTACCACACACAAGGCTACTTCCCTGATTA
GCAGAACTACACACCAGGGCCAGGGGTCAGATATCCACTGACCTTTGGATGGTGCTACAAGCTAGTACCA
GTTGAGCCAGATAAGGTAGAAGAGGCCAATAAAGGAGAGAACACCAGCTTGTTACACCCTGTGAGCCTGC
ATGGGATGGATGACCCGGAGAGAGAAGTGTTAGAGTGGAGGTTTGACAGCCGCCTAGCATTTCATCACGT
GGCCCGAGAGCTGCATCCGGAGTACTTCAAGAACTGCTGATATCGAGCTTGCTACAAGGGACTTTCCGCT
GGGGACTTTCCAGGGAGGCGTGGCCTGGGCGGGACTGGGGAGTGGCGAGCCCTCAGATCCTGCATATAAG
CAGCTGCTTTTTGCCTGTACTGGGTCTCTCTGGTTAGACCAGATCTGAGCCTGGGAGCTCTCTGGCTAAC
TAGGGAACCCACTGCTTAAGCCTCAATAAAGCTTGCCTTGAGTGCTTCAAGTAGTGTGTGCCCGTCTGTT
GTGTGACTCTGGTAACTAGAGATCCCTCAGACCCTTTTAGTCAGTGTGGAAAATCTCTAGCAGTAGTAGT
TCATGTCATCTTATTATTCAGTATTTATAACTTGCAAAGAAATGAATATCAGAGAGTGAGAGGCCTTGAC
ATTGCTAGCGTTTACCGTCGACCTCTAGCTAGAGCTTGGCGTAATCATGGTCATAGCTGTTTCCTGTGTG
AAATTGTTATCCGCTCACAATTCCACACAACATACGAGCCGGAAGCATAAAGTGTAAAGCCTGGGGTGCC
TAATGAGTGAGCTAACTCACATTAATTGCGTTGCGCTCACTGCCCGCTTTCCAGTCGGGAAACCTGTCGT
GCCAGCTGCATTAATGAATCGGCCAACGCGCGGGGAGAGGCGGTTTGCGTATTGGGCGCTCTTCCGCTTC
CTCGCTCACTGACTCGCTGCGCTCGGTCGTTCGGCTGCGGCGAGCGGTATCAGCTCACTCAAAGGCGGTA
ATACGGTTATCCACAGAATCAGGGGATAACGCAGGAAAGAACATGTGAGCAAAAGGCCAGCAAAAGGCCA
GGAACCGTAAAAAGGCCGCGTTGCTGGCGTTTTTCCATAGGCTCCGCCCCCCTGACGAGCATCACAAAAA
TCGACGCTCAAGTCAGAGGTGGCGAAACCCGACAGGACTATAAAGATACCAGGCGTTTCCCCCTGGAAGC
TCCCTCGTGCGCTCTCCTGTTCCGACCCTGCCGCTTACCGGATACCTGTCCGCCTTTCTCCCTTCGGGAA
GCGTGGCGCTTTCTCATAGCTCACGCTGTAGGTATCTCAGTTCGGTGTAGGTCGTTCGCTCCAAGCTGGG
CTGTGTGCACGAACCCCCCGTTCAGCCCGACCGCTGCGCCTTATCCGGTAACTATCGTCTTGAGTCCAAC
CCGGTAAGACACGACTTATCGCCACTGGCAGCAGCCACTGGTAACAGGATTAGCAGAGCGAGGTATGTAG
GCGGTGCTACAGAGTTCTTGAAGTGGTGGCCTAACTACGGCTACACTAGAAGAACAGTATTTGGTATCTG
CGCTCTGCTGAAGCCAGTTACCTTCGGAAAAAGAGTTGGTAGCTCTTGATCCGGCAAACAAACCACCGCT
GGTAGCGGTGGTTTTTTTGTTTGCAAGCAGCAGATTACGCGCAGAAAAAAAGGATCTCAAGAAGATCCTT
TGATCTTTTCTACGGGGTCTGACGCTCAGTGGAACGAAAACTCACGTTAAGGGATTTTGGTCATGAGATT
ATCAAAAAGGATCTTCACCTAGATCCTTTTAAATTAAAAATGAAGTTTTAAATCAATCTAAAGTATATAT
GAGTAAACTTGGTCTGACAGTTACCAATGCTTAATCAGTGAGGCACCTATCTCAGCGATCTGTCTATTTC
GTTCATCCATAGTTGCCTGACTCCCCGTCGTGTAGATAACTACGATACGGGAGGGCTTACCATCTGGCCC
CAGTGCTGCAATGATACCGCGAGACCCACGCTCACCGGCTCCAGATTTATCAGCAATAAACCAGCCAGCC
GGAAGGGCCGAGCGCAGAAGTGGTCCTGCAACTTTATCCGCCTCCATCCAGTCTATTAATTGTTGCCGGG
AAGCTAGAGTAAGTAGTTCGCCAGTTAATAGTTTGCGCAACGTTGTTGCCATTGCTACAGGCATCGTGGT
GTCACGCTCGTCGTTTGGTATGGCTTCATTCAGCTCCGGTTCCCAACGATCAAGGCGAGTTACATGATCC
CCCATGTTGTGCAAAAAAGCGGTTAGCTCCTTCGGTCCTCCGATCGTTGTCAGAAGTAAGTTGGCCGCAG
TGTTATCACTCATGGTTATGGCAGCACTGCATAATTCTCTTACTGTCATGCCATCCGTAAGATGCTTTTC
TGTGACTGGTGAGTACTCAACCAAGTCATTCTGAGAATAGTGTATGCGGCGACCGAGTTGCTCTTGCCCG
GCGTCAATACGGGATAATACCGCGCCACATAGCAGAACTTTAAAAGTGCTCATCATTGGAAAACGTTCTT
CGGGGCGAAAACTCTCAAGGATCTTACCGCTGTTGAGATCCAGTTCGATGTAACCCACTCGTGCACCCAA
CTGATCTTCAGCATCTTTTACTTTCACCAGCGTTTCTGGGTGAGCAAAAACAGGAAGGCAAAATGCCGCA
AAAAAGGGAATAAGGGCGACACGGAAATGTTGAATACTCATACTCTTCCTTTTTCAATATTATTGAAGCA
TTTATCAGGGTTATTGTCTCATGAGCGGATACATATTTGAATGTATTTAGAAAAATAAACAAATAGGGGT
TCCGCGCACATTTCCCCGAAAAGTGCCACCTGACGTCGACGGATCGGGAGATCAACTTGTTTATTGCAGC
TTATAATGGTTACAAATAAAGCAATAGCATCACAAATTTCACAAATAAAGCATTTTTTTCACTGCATTCT
AGTTGTGGTTTGTCCAAACTCATCAATGTATCTTATCATGTCTGGATCAACTGGATAACTCAAGCTAACC
AAAATCATCCCAAACTTCCCACCCCATACCCTATTACCACTGCCAATTACCTGTGGTTTCATTTACTCTA
AACCTGTGATTCCTCTGAATTATTTTCATTTTAAAGAAATTGTATTTGTTAAATATGTACTACAAACTTA
GTAGTTGGAAGGGCTAATTCACTCCCAAAGAAGACAAGATATCCTTGATCTGTGGATCTACCACACACAA
GGCTACTTCCCTGATTAGCAGAACTACACACCAGGGCCAGGGGTCAGATATCCACTGACCTTTGGATGGT
GCTACAAGCTAGTACCAGTTGAGCCAGATAAGGTAGAAGAGGCCAATAAAGGAGAGAACACCAGCTTGTT
ACACCCTGTGAGCCTGCATGGGATGGATGACCCGGAGAGAGAAGTGTTAGAGTGGAGGTTTGACAGCCGC
CTAGCATTTCATCACGTGGCCCGAGAGCTGCATCCGGAGTACTTCAAGAACTGCTGATATCGAGCTTGCT
ACAAGGGACTTTCCGCTGGGGACTTTCCAGGGAGGCGTGGCCTGGGCGGGACTGGGGAGTGGCGAGCCCT
CAGATCCTGCATATAAGCAGCTGCTTTTTGCCTGTACTGGGTCTCTCTGGTTAGACCAGATCTGAGCCTG
GGAGCTCTCTGGCTAACTAGGGAACCCACTGCTTAAGCCTCAATAAAGCTTGCCTTGAGTGCTTCAAGTA
GTGTGTGCCCGTCTGTTGTGTGACTCTGGTAACTAGAGATCCCTCAGACCCTTTTAGTCAGTGTGGAAAA
TCTCTAGCAGTGGCGCCCGAACAGGGACTTGAAAGCGAAAGGGAAACCAGAGGAGCTCTCTCGACGCAGG
ACTCGGCTTGCTGAAGCGCGCACGGCAAGAGGCGAGGGGCGGCGACTGGTGAGTACGCCAAAAATTTTGA
CTAGCGGAGGCTAGAAGGAGAGAGATGGGTGCGAGAGCGTCAGTATTAAGCGGGGGAGAATTAGATCGCG
ATGGGAAAAAATTCGGTTAAGGCCAGGGGGAAAGAAAAAATATAAATTAAAACATATAGTATGGGCAAGC
AGGGAGCTAGAACGATTCGCAGTTAATCCTGGCCTGTTAGAAACATCAGAAGGCTGTAGACAAATACTGG
GACAGCTACAACCATCCCTTCAGACAGGATCAGAAGAACTTAGATCATTATATAATACAGTAGCAACCCT
CTATTGTGTGCATCAAAGGATAGAGATAAAAGACACCAAGGAAGCTTTAGACAAGATAGAGGAAGAGCAA
AACAAAAGTAAGACCACCGCACAGCAAGCGGCCGGCCGCTGATCTTCAGACCTGGAGGAGGAGATATGAG
GGACAATTGGAGAAGTGAATTATATAAATATAAAGTAGTAAAAATTGAACCATTAGGAGTAGCACCCACC
AAGGCAAAGAGAAGAGTGGTGCAGAGAGAAAAAAGAGCAGTGGGAATAGGAGCTTTGTTCCTTGGGTTCT
TGGGAGCAGCAGGAAGCACTATGGGCGCAGCGTCAATGACGCTGACGGTACAGGCCAGACAATTATTGTC
TGGTATAGTGCAGCAGCAGAACAATTTGCTGAGGGCTATTGAGGCGCAACAGCATCTGTTGCAACTCACA
GTCTGGGGCATCAAGCAGCTCCAGGCAAGAATCCTGGCTGTGGAAAGATACCTAAAGGATCAACAGCTCC
TGGGGATTTGGGGTTGCTCTGGAAAACTCATTTGCACCACTGCTGTGCCTTGGAATGCTAGTTGGAGTAA
TAAATCTCTGGAACAGATTTGGAATCACACGACCTGGATGGAGTGGGACAGAGAAATTAACAATTACACA
AGCTTAATACACTCCTTAATTGAAGAATCGCAAAACCAGCAAGAAAAGAATGAACAAGAATTATTGGAAT
TAGATAAATGGGCAAGTTTGTGGAATTGGTTTAACATAACAAATTGGCTGTGGTATATAAAATTATTCAT
AATGATAGTAGGAGGCTTGGTAGGTTTAAGAATAGTTTTTGCTGTACTTTCTATAGTGAATAGAGTTAGG
CAGGGATATTCACCATTATCGTTTCAGACCCACCTCCCAACCCCGAGGGGACCCGACAGGCCCGAAGGAA
TAGAAGAAGAAGGTGGAGAGAGAGACAGAGACAGATCCATTCGATTAGTGAACGGATCTCGACGGTATCG
CCTTTAAAAGAAAAGGGGGGATTGGGGGGTACAGTGCAGGGGAAAGAATAGTAGACATAATAGCAACAGA
CATACAAACTAAAGAATTACAAAAACAAATTACAAAAATTCAAAATTTTCGGGTTTATTACAGGGACAGC
AGAGATCCAGTTTATCG
Features (pLannotate 1.2.2; 24 found; start..end, strand, type, name):
     39..250     +  promoter       EF-1α core promoter: core promoter for human elongation factor EF-1α
    251..1189    +  intron         EF-1α intron A: intron upstream of the start codon of human EF-1α
   1222..1263    +  CDS            V5 tag: epitope tag from simian virus 5
   1264..2610    +  CDS            ERG (fragment): ERG_HUMAN - Experimental evidence at protein level: Swiss-Prot protein existence level 1. Transcriptional regulator. May participate in transcriptional regulation through the recruitment of SETDB1 histone methyltransferase and subsequent modification of local chromatin structure. From Homo sapiens (Human).
   2656..3155    +  promoter       PGK promoter: mouse phosphoglycerate kinase 1 promoter
   3182..3580    +  CDS            BSD: blasticidin S deaminase; Aspergillus terreus BSD; confers resistance to blasticidin
   3604..4192    +  misc_feature   WPRE: woodchuck hepatitis virus posttranscriptional regulatory element
   4209..4727    +  CDS            nef (fragment): NEF_HV1BR - Experimental evidence at protein level: Swiss-Prot protein existence level 1. Extracellular Nef protein targets CD4(+) T-lymphocytes for apoptosis by interacting with CXCR4 surface receptors (PubMed:14990729). From Human immunodeficiency virus type 1 group M subtype B (isolate BRU/LAI) (HIV-1).
   4775..5032    +  LTR            5' LTR (truncated): truncated 5' long terminal repeat (LTR) from HIV-1
   5184..5200    -  protein_bind   lac operator: The lac repressor binds to the lac operator to inhibit transcription in E. coli. This inhibition can be relieved by adding lactose or isopropyl-β-D-thiogalactopyranoside (IPTG). lac repressor encoded by lacI
   5208..5238    -  promoter       lac promoter: promoter for the E. coli lac operon
   5253..5274    -  protein_bind   CAP binding site: CAP binding activates transcription in the presence of cAMP. E. coli catabolite activator protein
   5287..5379    -  CDS            lacI (fragment): lac repressor; lacI; The lac repressor binds to the lac operator to inhibit transcription in E. coli. This inhibition can be relieved by adding lactose or isopropyl-β-D-thiogalactopyranoside (IPTG).
   5562..6150    -  rep_origin     ori: high-copy-number ColE1/pMB1/pBR322/pUC origin of replication
   6321..7181    -  CDS            AmpR: β-lactamase; bla; confers resistance to ampicillin, carbenicillin, and related antibiotics
   7182..7286    -  promoter       AmpR promoter: bla
   7334..7468    +  polyA_signal   SV40 poly(A) signal: SV40 polyadenylation signal
   7635..7964    +  CDS            nef (fragment): NEF_HV1BR - Experimental evidence at protein level: Swiss-Prot protein existence level 1. Extracellular Nef protein targets CD4(+) T-lymphocytes for apoptosis by interacting with CXCR4 surface receptors (PubMed:14990729). From Human immunodeficiency virus type 1 group M subtype B (isolate BRU/LAI) (HIV-1).
   8012..8269    +  LTR            5' LTR (truncated): truncated 5' long terminal repeat (LTR) from HIV-1
   8316..8441    +  misc_feature   HIV-1 Ψ: packaging signal of human immunodeficiency virus type 1
   8425..8763    +  CDS            HIV-1 gag (fragment): gag protein from human immunodeficiency virus 1; gag
   8938..9171    +  misc_feature   RRE: The Rev response element (RRE) of HIV-1 allows for Rev-dependent mRNA export from the nucleus to the cytoplasm.
   9548..9648    +  CDS            Rev (fragment): human immunodeficiency virus 1 (HIV-1) Rev protein; rev; enhances nuclear export of unspliced and incompletely spliced viral mRNAs
   9663..9778    +  misc_feature   cPPT/CTS: central polypurine tract and central termination sequence of HIV-1 (lacking the first T)
