[The description below was written by a language model from this plasmid's Addgene catalogue record and pLannotate feature annotations shown in this document.]
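Description:
V5-ERG is a lentiviral mammalian expression plasmid built on the N106 backbone that drives expression of an N-terminally V5-tagged human ERG protein. According to the depositor's comments, the insert corresponds to the ERG product of the TMPRSS2-ERG fusion (amino acids 33–479 of ERG), joined to the V5 epitope by a two-residue linker. This agrees with the feature table, which shows a V5 tag immediately followed by an ERG fragment. Transcription comes from the human EF-1α promoter, annotated as the core promoter plus intron A, which typically gives strong constitutive expression in many mammalian cell types. Downstream, a second cassette uses the mouse PGK promoter to express blasticidin S deaminase, so transduced or transfected cells can be selected with blasticidin. A WPRE follows to enhance transcript stability and expression.

The lentiviral framework is HIV-1 derived. The annotated elements include two LTR regions (both labelled by the annotation tool as truncated 5' LTRs, with adjacent nef-derived sequence), the Ψ packaging signal overlapping a gag fragment, the RRE for Rev-dependent nuclear export of the genomic RNA, and the cPPT/CTS, which aids nuclear import of the reverse-transcribed genome. Because the plasmid carries no intact viral structural or enzymatic genes, these functions would have to be supplied in trans for particle production. In bacteria it is maintained through a high-copy ColE1/pUC-type origin and ampicillin resistance, and remnants of lac regulatory sequence and an SV40 poly(A) signal lie in the backbone. The associated work concerns TMPRSS2-ERG binding to BAF chromatin remodeling complexes in prostate oncogenesis, so the construct suits stable ERG expression with V5-based detection or immunoprecipitation.
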