Addgene plasmid #118623: V5-ERG
Purpose: Expresses V5 tagged ERG protein
Depositing lab: William Hahn. Depositing organization: Dana-Farber Cancer Institute. Publication: Binding of TMPRSS2-ERG to BAF Chromatin Remodeling Complexes Mediates Prostate Oncogenesis. Sandoval GJ, Pulice JL, Pakula H, Schenone M, Takeda DY, Pop M, Boulay G, Williamson KE, McBride MJ, Pan J, St Pierre R, Hartman E, Garraway LA, Carr SA, Rivera MN, Li Z, Ronco L, Hahn WC, Kadoch C. Mol Cell. 2018 Aug 16;71(4):554-566.e7. doi: 10.1016/j.molcel.2018.06.040. Epub 2018 Aug 2. PubMed 30078722.
Backbone
  Vector backbone: N106
  Vector type: Mammalian Expression, Lentiviral
  Selectable markers: Blasticidin
Growth in bacteria
  Bacterial resistance: Ampicillin, 100 μg/mL
  Growth temperature: 37°C
  Growth strain: NEB Stable
  Copy number: High Copy
Gene/Insert
  Gene/Insert name: ERG
  Species: H. sapiens (human)
  GenBank ID: NP_891548.1
  Entrez Gene: ERG (a.k.a. LMPHM14, erg-3, p55)
  Promoter: EF1a
  Tag / fusion protein: V5 (N terminal on insert)
  Cloning method: Ligation Independent Cloning
  Sequencing primers: 5′ ggcacttgatgtaattctccttg; 3′ gtggatgtggaatgtgtgcga
Terms and licenses: Academic/Nonprofit Terms; Industry Terms: Not Available to Industry
Depositor comments: V5 tagged TMPRSS2-ERG (aa33-479) with 2aa linker between V5 and ERG
How to cite: V5-ERG was a gift from William Hahn (Addgene plasmid # 118623 ; http://n2t.net/addgene:118623 ; RRID:Addgene_118623)
